Addgene plasmid #121151: pRK5-HA-Ubiquitin-K6
Purpose: Mammalian expression of HA tagged ubiquitin with K6 only, other lysines mutated to arginines
Depositing lab: Josef Kittler. Depositing organization: University College London. Publication: Lysine 27 ubiquitination of the mitochondrial transport protein Miro is dependent on serine 65 of the Parkin ubiquitin ligase. Birsa N, Norkett R, Wauer T, Mevissen TE, Wu HC, Foltynie T, Bhatia K, Hirst WD, Komander D, Plun-Favreau H, Kittler JT. J Biol Chem. 2014 May 23;289(21):14569-82. doi: 10.1074/jbc.M114.563031. Epub 2014 Mar 26. PubMed 24671417.
Backbone
  Vector backbone: pRK5-HA
  Backbone manufacturer: Ted Dawson, Addgene plasmid #17603
  Vector type: Mammalian Expression
Growth in bacteria
  Bacterial resistance: Ampicillin, 100 μg/mL
  Growth temperature: 37°C
  Growth strain: DH5alpha
  Copy number: High Copy
Gene/Insert
  Gene/Insert name: Ubiquitin C (alt name: Ub)
  Species: H. sapiens (human)
  Mutation: All Ks apart from K6 mutated to Rs
  Entrez Gene: UBC (a.k.a. HMG20)
  Cloning method: Restriction Enzyme; 5′ cloning site unknown (unknown if destroyed); 3′ cloning site unknown (unknown if destroyed)
  Sequencing primers: 5′ unknown
Terms and licenses: Academic/Nonprofit Terms; Industry Terms: Not Available to Industry
How to cite: pRK5-HA-Ubiquitin-K6 was a gift from Josef Kittler (Addgene plasmid # 121151 ; http://n2t.net/addgene:121151 ; RRID:Addgene_121151)
