[The description below was written by a language model from this plasmid's Addgene catalogue record and pLannotate feature annotations shown in this document.]
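Description:
pRK5-HA-Ubiquitin-K6 is a mammalian expression plasmid of about 5 kb, built on the pRK5-HA backbone, that produces HA-tagged human ubiquitin (derived from UBC) in which lysine 6 is the only lysine retained and all others are changed to arginine. In bacteria it is maintained through a high-copy ColE1/pUC-type origin and selected with ampicillin via the β-lactamase gene. An f1 origin is also present, along with leftover fragments of lacZα, lacI, rop and the bom region, and a lac promoter/operator segment. These are backbone remnants rather than functional parts of the design.

Expression in mammalian cells is driven by the human cytomegalovirus immediate early enhancer and promoter, followed by a fragment of CMV intron A, with the transcript terminated by an SV40 polyadenylation signal downstream of the ubiquitin-K6 coding sequence. An SP6 promoter sits just upstream of the insert and could support in vitro transcription. An SV40 enhancer/early promoter lies after the poly(A) signal, but no mammalian selection marker is annotated, so the plasmid appears suited to transient transfection. The automated annotation does not mark the HA tag itself, although the name and catalogue entry specify it. It also flags a short fragment resembling an IgH signal sequence upstream of the insert, whose significance is not clear from the record. The cloning sites are likewise not recorded.

Because only K6 remains available for chain extension, this mutant restricts polyubiquitin chains built from the tagged protein to K6 linkages. Single-lysine ubiquitins like this one are used to determine which linkage types assemble on a substrate, with HA allowing detection or pull-down. The associated work examined Parkin-dependent ubiquitination of the mitochondrial transport protein Miro.
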