Features (pLannotate 1.2.2; 20 found; start..end, strand, type, name):
     46..425     +  enhancer       CMV enhancer: human cytomegalovirus immediate early enhancer
    426..629     +  promoter       CMV promoter: human cytomegalovirus (CMV) immediate early promoter
    765..808     +  intron         CMV intron (fragment): modified intron A from human cytomegalovirus
    860..878     +  promoter       SP6 promoter: promoter for bacteriophage SP6 RNA polymerase
    882..919     +  CDS            IgH signal sequence (fragment): signal sequence from the mouse immunoglobulin heavy chain variable region
   1064..1291    +  CDS            ubiquitin-K6: human ubiquitin variant containing Lys-6, with all other lysines mutated to arginine
   1341..1475    +  polyA_signal   SV40 poly(A) signal: SV40 polyadenylation signal
   1544..1901    +  promoter       SV40 promoter: SV40 enhancer and early promoter
   1920..2074    +  CDS            lacZα (fragment): LacZα fragment of β-galactosidase; lacZ fragment
   2080..2131    -  misc_feature   bom (fragment): basis of mobility region from pBR322
   2150..2605    +  rep_origin     f1 ori (sequence partly withheld): f1 bacteriophage origin of replication; arrow indicates direction of (+) strand synthesis
   2606..2655    -  misc_feature   bom (fragment): basis of mobility region from pBR322
   2757..2792    -  CDS            rop (fragment): Rop protein, which maintains plasmids at low copy number; rop
   2887..2991    +  promoter       AmpR promoter: bla
   2992..3852    +  CDS            AmpR: β-lactamase; bla; confers resistance to ampicillin, carbenicillin, and related antibiotics
   4023..4611    +  rep_origin     ori: high-copy-number ColE1/pMB1/pBR322/pUC origin of replication
   4794..4886    +  CDS            lacI (fragment): lac repressor; lacI; The lac repressor binds to the lac operator to inhibit transcription in E. coli. This inhibition can be relieved by adding lactose or isopropyl-β-D-thiogalactopyranoside (IPTG).
   4899..4920    +  protein_bind   CAP binding site: CAP binding activates transcription in the presence of cAMP. E. coli catabolite activator protein
   4935..4965    +  promoter       lac promoter: promoter for the E. coli lac operon
   4973..4989    +  protein_bind   lac operator: The lac repressor binds to the lac operator to inhibit transcription in E. coli. This inhibition can be relieved by adding lactose or isopropyl-β-D-thiogalactopyranoside (IPTG). lac repressor encoded by lacI
>Addgene plasmid #121151 | pRK5-HA-Ubiquitin-K6 | addgene full sequence | sequence record 235950 | Addgene NGS Result
CAGGAAACAGCTATGACATGATTACGAATTAATTCGAGCTCGCCCGACATTGATTATTGACTAGTTATTA
ATAGTAATCAATTACGGGGTCATTAGTTCATAGCCCATATATGGAGTTCCGCGTTACATAACTTACGGTA
AATGGCCCGCCTGGCTGACCGCCCAACGACCCCCGCCCATTGACGTCAATAATGACGTATGTTCCCATAG
TAACGCCAATAGGGACTTTCCATTGACGTCAATGGGTGGAGTATTTACGGTAAACTGCCCACTTGGCAGT
ACATCAAGTGTATCATATGCCAAGTACGCCCCCTATTGACGTCAATGACGGTAAATGGCCCGCCTGGCAT
TATGCCCAGTACATGACCTTATGGGACTTTCCTACTTGGCAGTACATCTACGTATTAGTCATCGCTATTA
CCATGGTGATGCGGTTTTGGCAGTACATCAATGGGCGTGGATAGCGGTTTGACTCACGGGGATTTCCAAG
TCTCCACCCCATTGACGTCAATGGGAGTTTGTTTTGGCACCAAAATCAACGGGACTTTCCAAAATGTCGT
AACAACTCCGCCCCATTGACGCAAATGGGCGGTAGGCGTGTACGGTGGGAGGTCTATATAAGCAGAGCTC
GTTTAGTGAACCGTCAGATCGCCTGGAGACGCCATCCACGCTGTTTTGACCTCCATAGAAGACACCGGGA
CCGATCCAGCCTCCGCGGCCGGGAACGGTGCATTGGAACGCGGATTCCCCGTGCCAAGAGTGACGTAAGT
ACCGCCTATAGAGTCTATAGGCCCACCCCCTTGGCTTCGTTAGAACGCGGCTACAATTAATACATAACCT
TATGTATCATACACATACGATTTAGGTGACACTATAGAATAACATCCACTTTGCCTTTCTCTCCACAGGT
GTCCACTCCCAGGTCCAACTGCACCTCGGTTCTATCGATTGAATTCCCGAACCGACAGTCGGTCTCTTCA
CCAAGGCCATTCGCGCCACCATGGGCTACCCCTATGATGTGCCTGACTACGCAGATCTCAATGGTGGTGG
TGGTGGGTCGACCATGCAGATCTTCGTCAAAACGTTAACCGGTAGAACCATAACTCTAGAAGTTGAACCA
TCCGATACCATCGAAAACGTTAGAGCTAGAATTCAAGACAGAGAAGGCATTCCACCTGATCAACAAAGAT
TGATCTTTGCCGGTAGACAGCTCGAGGACGGTAGAACGCTGTCTGATTACAACATTCAGAGAGAGTCGAC
CTTACATCTTGTCTTAAGACTAAGAGGTGGTTGAGCGGCCGCTAAGTAAGTAAGGATCCCCAGCTTGGCC
GCCATGGCCCAACTTGTTTATTGCAGCTTATAATGGTTACAAATAAAGCAATAGCATCACAAATTTCACA
AATAAAGCATTTTTTTCACTGCATTCTAGTTGTGGTTTGTCCAAACTCATCAATGTATCTTATCATGTCT
GGATCGGGAATTAATTCGGCGCAGCACCATGGCCTGAAATAACCTCTGAAAGAGGAACTTGGTTAGGTAC
CTTCTGAGGCGGAAAGAACCAGCTGTGGAATGTGTGTCAGTTAGGGTGTGGAAAGTCCCCAGGCTCCCCA
GCAGGCAGAAGTATGCAAAGCATGCATCTCAATTAGTCAGCAACCAGGTGTGGAAAGTCCCCAGGCTCCC
CAGCAGGCAGAAGTATGCAAAGCATGCATCTCAATTAGTCAGCAACCATAGTCCCGCCCCTAACTCCGCC
CATCCCGCCCCTAACTCCGCCCAGTTCCGCCCATTCTCCGCCCCATGGCTGACTAATTTTTTTTATTTAT
GCAGAGGCCGAGGCCGCCTCGGCCTCTGAGCTATTCCAGAAGTAGTGAGGAGGCTTTTTTGGAGGCCTAG
GCTTTTGCAAAAAGCTGTTAACAGCTTGGCACTGGCCGTCGTTTTACAACGTCGTGACTGGGAAAACCCT
GGCGTTACCCAACTTAATCGCCTTGCAGCACATCCCCCTTTCGCCAGCTGGCGTAATAGCGAAGAGGCCC
GCACCGATCGCCCTTCCCAACAGTTGCGCAGCCTGAATGGCGAATGGCGCCTGATGCGGTATTTTCTCCT
TACGCATCTGTGCGGTATTTCACACCGCATA
[142 nt withheld, positions 2132-2273]
C
[141 nt withheld, positions 2275-2415]
CCTTTGACGTTGGAGTCCACGTTCTTT
[37 nt withheld, positions 2443-2479]
ACCCTATCTCGGGCTATTCTTTTAATTTATAAGGGATTTTGCCGATTTCGGCCTATTGGTTAAAAAATGA
GCTGATTTAACAAAAATTTAACGCGAATTTTAACAAAATATTAACGTTTACAATTTTATGGTGCACTCTC
AGTACAATCTGCTCTGATGCCGCATAGTTAAGCCAGCCCCGACACCCGCCAACACCCGCTGACGCGCCCT
GACGGGCTTGTCTGCTCCCGGCATCCGCTTACAGACAAGCTGTGACCGTCTCCGGGAGCTGCATGTGTCA
GAGGTTTTCACCGTCATCACCGAAACGCGCGAGACGAAAGGGCCTCGTGATACGCCTATTTTTATAGGTT
AATGTCATGATAATAATGGTTTCTTAGACGTCAGGTGGCACTTTTCGGGGAAATGTGCGCGGAACCCCTA
TTTGTTTATTTTTCTAAATACATTCAAATATGTATCCGCTCATGAGACAATAACCCTGATAAATGCTTCA
ATAATATTGAAAAAGGAAGAGTATGAGTATTCAACATTTCCGTGTCGCCCTTATTCCCTTTTTTGCGGCA
TTTTGCCTTCCTGTTTTTGCTCACCCAGAAACGCTGGTGAAAGTAAAAGATGCTGAAGATCAGTTGGGTG
CACGAGTGGGTTACATCGAACTGGATCTCAACAGCGGTAAGATCCTTGAGAGTTTTCGCCCCGAAGAACG
TTTTCCAATGATGAGCACTTTTAAAGTTCTGCTATGTGGCGCGGTATTATCCCGTATTGACGCCGGGCAA
GAGCAACTCGGTCGCCGCATACACTATTCTCAGAATGACTTGGTTGAGTACTCACCAGTCACAGAAAAGC
ATCTTACGGATGGCATGACAGTAAGAGAATTATGCAGTGCTGCCATAACCATGAGTGATAACACTGCGGC
CAACTTACTTCTGACAACGATCGGAGGACCGAAGGAGCTAACCGCTTTTTTGCACAACATGGGGGATCAT
GTAACTCGCCTTGATCGTTGGGAACCGGAGCTGAATGAAGCCATACCAAACGACGAGCGTGACACCACGA
TGCCTGTAGCAATGGCAACAACGTTGCGCAAACTATTAACTGGCGAACTACTTACTCTAGCTTCCCGGCA
ACAATTAATAGACTGGATGGAGGCGGATAAAGTTGCAGGACCACTTCTGCGCTCGGCCCTTCCGGCTGGC
TGGTTTATTGCTGATAAATCTGGAGCCGGTGAGCGTGGGTCTCGCGGTATCATTGCAGCACTGGGGCCAG
ATGGTAAGCCCTCCCGTATCGTAGTTATCTACACGACGGGGAGTCAGGCAACTATGGATGAACGAAATAG
ACAGATCGCTGAGATAGGTGCCTCACTGATTAAGCATTGGTAACTGTCAGACCAAGTTTACTCATATATA
CTTTAGATTGATTTAAAACTTCATTTTTAATTTAAAAGGATCTAGGTGAAGATCCTTTTTGATAATCTCA
TGACCAAAATCCCTTAACGTGAGTTTTCGTTCCACTGAGCGTCAGACCCCGTAGAAAAGATCAAAGGATC
TTCTTGAGATCCTTTTTTTCTGCGCGTAATCTGCTGCTTGCAAACAAAAAAACCACCGCTACCAGCGGTG
GTTTGTTTGCCGGATCAAGAGCTACCAACTCTTTTTCCGAAGGTAACTGGCTTCAGCAGAGCGCAGATAC
CAAATACTGTTCTTCTAGTGTAGCCGTAGTTAGGCCACCACTTCAAGAACTCTGTAGCACCGCCTACATA
CCTCGCTCTGCTAATCCTGTTACCAGTGGCTGCTGCCAGTGGCGATAAGTCGTGTCTTACCGGGTTGGAC
TCAAGACGATAGTTACCGGATAAGGCGCAGCGGTCGGGCTGAACGGGGGGTTCGTGCACACAGCCCAGCT
TGGAGCGAACGACCTACACCGAACTGAGATACCTACAGCGTGAGCTATGAGAAAGCGCCACGCTTCCCGA
AGGGAGAAAGGCGGACAGGTATCCGGTAAGCGGCAGGGTCGGAACAGGAGAGCGCACGAGGGAGCTTCCA
GGGGGAAACGCCTGGTATCTTTATAGTCCTGTCGGGTTTCGCCACCTCTGACTTGAGCGTCGATTTTTGT
GATGCTCGTCAGGGGGGCGGAGCCTATGGAAAAACGCCAGCAACGCGGCCTTTTTACGGTTCCTGGCCTT
TTGCTGGCCTTTTGCTCACATGTTCTTTCCTGCGTTATCCCCTGATTCTGTGGATAACCGTATTACCGCC
TTTGAGTGAGCTGATACCGCTCGCCGCAGCCGAACGACCGAGCGCAGCGAGTCAGTGAGCGAGGAAGCGG
AAGAGCGCCCAATACGCAAACCGCCTCTCCCCGCGCGTTGGCCGATTCATTAATGCAGCTGGCACGACAG
GTTTCCCGACTGGAAAGCGGGCAGTGAGCGCAACGCAATTAATGTGAGTTAGCTCACTCATTAGGCACCC
CAGGCTTTACACTTTATGCTTCCGGCTCGTATGTTGTGTGGAATTGTGAGCGGATAACAATTTCACA
